Addgene plasmid #165051: pJAID5XY
Purpose: Integrative expression of mRFP-CUP1-AID* (mini auxin inducible degron)-yEGFP and rice auxin receptor gene OsTIR1.
Depositing lab: Claudia Vickers. Depositing organization: University of Queensland. Publication: Auxin-mediated protein depletion for metabolic engineering in terpene-producing yeast. Lu Z, Peng B, Ebert BE, Dumsday G, Vickers CE. Nat Commun. 2021 Feb 16;12(1):1051. doi: 10.1038/s41467-021-21313-1. PubMed 33594068.
Backbone
  Vector backbone: pUC19
  Vector type: Yeast Expression
Growth in bacteria
  Bacterial resistance: Ampicillin, 100 μg/mL
  Growth temperature: 37°C
  Growth strain: DH5alpha
  Copy number: High Copy
Gene/Insert
  Gene/Insert name: P-URA3>KlURA3>T-AgTEF1-P-TEF1>mRFP-AID*>yEGFP>T-PGK1-P-ACS2>OsTIR1opt>T-URA3
  Species: Other
  Mutation: OsTIR1 is codon-optimised for expression in S. cerevisiae
  Cloning method: Gibson Cloning
Terms and licenses: Academic/Nonprofit Terms; Industry Terms: Not Available to Industry
How to cite: pJAID5XY was a gift from Claudia Vickers (Addgene plasmid # 165051 ; http://n2t.net/addgene:165051 ; RRID:Addgene_165051)
