[The description below was written by a language model from this plasmid's Addgene catalogue record and pLannotate feature annotations shown in this document.]
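Description:
pJAID5XY is a yeast integrative expression plasmid built on the pUC19 backbone. It is propagated in E. coli at high copy through the ColE1/pUC origin and selected with ampicillin (AmpR, β-lactamase). No yeast replication origin is annotated, which fits its stated integrative use. The yeast cassette is bounded at one end by an S. cerevisiae URA3 promoter fragment and at the other by URA3 3' sequence (the T-URA3 terminator region, with a short URA3 coding fragment annotated). These flanks suggest targeting to the ura3 locus by homologous recombination, although the record does not say so explicitly. Yeast selection relies on a URA3 marker, named in the catalogue as Kluyveromyces lactis URA3 with an AgTEF1 terminator; the annotation tool matched it to the S. cerevisiae protein. A single loxP site is annotated downstream of the marker.

The payload has two expression units. The constitutive TEF1 promoter drives a reporter fusion of mRFP1, a short Arabidopsis IAA17 fragment (AID*, the mini auxin-inducible degron) and yEGFP (annotated as GFPmut3), ending at the PGK1 terminator. The purpose line also names CUP1 in this fusion, but neither the insert description nor the feature table shows a CUP1 element. The second unit uses the ACS2 promoter, which is listed in the catalogue but not annotated, to express rice OsTIR1 codon-optimised for S. cerevisiae. OsTIR1 is the auxin receptor F-box protein that, when auxin is present, recruits degron-tagged proteins for ubiquitination and proteasomal degradation. The dual-fluorescent reporter therefore gives a readout of auxin-triggered protein depletion. The associated work applied this system to metabolic engineering of terpene-producing yeast.
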