Features (pLannotate 1.2.2; 21 found; start..end, strand, type, name):
      1..408     +  promoter       TEF1 promoter: S. cerevisiae TEF1; promoter for EF-1α
    431..1105    +  CDS            mRFP1: mRFP1 is a basic (constitutively fluorescent) red fluorescent protein published in 2002, derived from Discosoma sp.. It is reported to be a somewhat slowly-maturing monomer with low acid sensitivity.
   1106..1237    +  CDS            IAA17 (fragment): IAA17_ARATH - Also known as AXR3. Experimental evidence at protein level: Swiss-Prot protein existence level 1. Aux/IAA proteins are short-lived transcriptional factors that function as repressors of early auxin response genes at low auxin concentrations. Repression is thought to result from the interaction with auxin response factors (ARFs), proteins that bind to the auxin- responsive promoter element (AuxRE). Formation of heterodimers with ARF proteins may alter their ability to modulate early auxin response genes expression. From Arabidopsis thaliana (Mouse-ear cress).
   1247..1957    +  CDS            GFPmut3: GFPmut3 is a basic (constitutively fluorescent) green fluorescent protein published in 1996, derived from Aequorea victoria. It is reported to be a very rapidly-maturing weak dimer.
   1973..2243    +  terminator     PGK1 terminator: S. cerevisae PGK1; transcription terminator for 3-phosphoglycerate kinase gene
   2619..2640    -  promoter       LEU2 promoter (fragment): S. cerevisiae LEU2
   2739..4463    +  CDS            TIR1B_ORYSJ: Experimental evidence at transcript level: Swiss-Prot protein existence level 2. From Oryza sativa subsp. japonica (Rice).
   4467..4566    +  CDS            URA3 (fragment): orotidine-5'-phosphate decarboxylase, required for uracil biosynthesis; S. cerevisiae URA3; yeast auxotrophic marker, counterselectable with 5-fluoroorotic acid (5-FOA)
   4720..4736    -  protein_bind   lac operator: The lac repressor binds to the lac operator to inhibit transcription in E. coli. This inhibition can be relieved by adding lactose or isopropyl-β-D-thiogalactopyranoside (IPTG). lac repressor encoded by lacI
   4744..4774    -  promoter       lac promoter: promoter for the E. coli lac operon
   4789..4810    -  protein_bind   CAP binding site: CAP binding activates transcription in the presence of cAMP. E. coli catabolite activator protein
   4823..4915    -  CDS            lacI (fragment): lac repressor; lacI; The lac repressor binds to the lac operator to inhibit transcription in E. coli. This inhibition can be relieved by adding lactose or isopropyl-β-D-thiogalactopyranoside (IPTG).
   5098..5686    -  rep_origin     ori: high-copy-number ColE1/pMB1/pBR322/pUC origin of replication
   5857..6717    -  CDS            AmpR: β-lactamase; bla; confers resistance to ampicillin, carbenicillin, and related antibiotics
   6718..6822    -  promoter       AmpR promoter: bla
   6917..6952    +  CDS            rop (fragment): Rop protein, which maintains plasmids at low copy number; rop
   7054..7153    +  misc_feature   bom (fragment): basis of mobility region from pBR322
   7159..7316    -  CDS            lacZα (fragment): LacZα fragment of β-galactosidase; lacZ fragment
   7323..7486    +  promoter       URA3 promoter (fragment): S. cerevisiae URA3
   7489..8274    +  CDS            URA3: PYRF_YEAST - Experimental evidence at protein level: Swiss-Prot protein existence level 1. From Saccharomyces cerevisiae (strain ATCC 204508 / S288c) (Baker's yeast).
   8426..8459    +  protein_bind   loxP: Cre-mediated recombination occurs in the 8-bp core sequence (GCATACAT). Cre recombinase
>Addgene plasmid #165051 | pJAID5XY | addgene full sequence | sequence record 327149 | Addgene NGS Result
CCACACACCATAGCTTCAAAATGTTTCTACTCCTTTTTTACTCTTCCAGATTTTCTCGGACTCCGCGCAT
CGCCGTACCACTTCAAAACACCCAAGCACAGCATACTAAATTTCCCCTCTTTCTTCCTCTAGGGTGTCGT
TAATTACCCGTACTAAAGGTTTGGAAAAGAAAAAAGAGACCGCCTCGTTTCTTTTTCTTCGTCGAAAAAG
GCAATAAAAATTTTTATCACGTTTCTTTTTCTTGAAAATTTTTTTTTTTGATTTTTTTCTCTTTCGATGA
CCTCCCATTGATATTTAAGTTAATAAACGGTCTTCAATTTCTCAAGTTTCAGTTTCATTTTTCTTGTTCT
ATTACAACTTTTTTTACTTCTTGCTCATTAGAAAGAAAGCATAGCAATCTAATCTAAGTTTTAATTACAA
ACTCGAGAAAATGGCTTCCTCCGAAGACGTTATCAAAGAGTTCATGCGTTTCAAAGTTCGTATGGAAGGT
TCCGTTAACGGTCACGAGTTCGAAATCGAAGGTGAAGGTGAAGGTCGTCCGTACGAAGGTACCCAGACCG
CTAAACTGAAAGTTACCAAAGGTGGTCCGCTGCCGTTCGCTTGGGACATCCTGTCCCCGCAGTTCCAGTA
CGGTTCCAAAGCTTACGTTAAACACCCGGCTGACATCCCGGACTACCTGAAACTGTCCTTCCCGGAAGGT
TTCAAATGGGAACGTGTTATGAACTTCGAAGACGGTGGTGTTGTTACCGTTACCCAGGACTCCTCCCTGC
AAGACGGTGAGTTCATCTACAAAGTTAAACTGCGTGGTACCAACTTCCCGTCCGACGGTCCGGTTATGCA
GAAAAAAACCATGGGTTGGGAAGCTTCCACCGAACGTATGTACCCGGAAGACGGTGCTCTGAAAGGTGAA
ATCAAAATGCGTCTGAAACTGAAAGACGGTGGTCACTACGACGCTGAAGTTAAAACCACCTACATGGCTA
AAAAACCGGTTCAGCTGCCGGGTGCTTACAAAACCGACATCAAACTGGACATCACCTCCCACAACGAAGA
CTACACCATCGTTGAACAGTACGAACGTGCTGAAGGTCGTCACTCCACCGGTGCTCCAAAAGACCCAGCT
AAACCTCCAGCCAAGGCCCAAGTCGTCGGCTGGCCACCAGTTAGGTCTTACAGAAAGAACGTAATGGTTA
GTTGTCAAAAGTCCTCCGGTGGTCCAGAAGCTGCTGCCTTTGTTAAGATGGGATCCTCTAAAGGTGAAGA
ATTATTCACTGGTGTTGTCCCAATTTTGGTTGAATTAGATGGTGATGTTAATGGTCACAAATTTTCTGTC
TCCGGTGAAGGTGAAGGTGATGCTACTTACGGTAAATTGACCTTAAAATTTATTTGTACTACTGGTAAAT
TGCCAGTTCCATGGCCAACCTTAGTCACTACTTTCGGTTATGGTGTTCAATGTTTTGCGAGATACCCAGA
TCATATGAAACAACATGACTTTTTCAAGTCTGCCATGCCAGAAGGTTATGTTCAAGAAAGAACTATTTTT
TTCAAAGATGACGGTAACTACAAGACCAGAGCTGAAGTCAAGTTTGAAGGTGATACCTTAGTTAATAGAA
TCGAATTAAAAGGTATTGATTTTAAAGAAGATGGTAACATTTTAGGTCACAAATTGGAATACAACTATAA
CTCTCACAATGTTTACATCATGGCTGACAAACAAAAGAATGGTATCAAAGTTAACTTCAAAATTAGACAC
AACATTGAAGATGGTTCTGTTCAATTAGCTGACCATTATCAACAAAATACTCCAATTGGTGATGGTCCAG
TCTTGTTACCAGACAACCATTACTTATCCACTCAATCTGCCTTATCCAAAGATCCAAACGAAAAGAGAGA
CCACATGGTCTTGTTAGAATTTGTTACTGCTGCTGGTATTACCCATGGTATGGATGAATTGTACAAAAGA
TCTTAAACTAGTATTGAATTGAATTGAAATCGATAGATCAATTTTTTTCTTTTCTCTTTCCCCATCCTTT
ACGCTAAAATAATAGTTTATTTTATTTTTTGAATATTTTTTATTTATATACGTATATATAGACTATTATT
TATCTTTTAATGATTATTAAGATTTTTATTAAAAAAAAATTCGCTCCTCTTTTAATGCCTTTATGCAGTT
TTTTTTTCCCATTCGATATTTCTATGTTCGGGTTCAGCGTATTTTAAGTTTAATAACTCGAAAATTCTGC
GTTCGTTAAAGCTTTCGAGAAGGATATTATTTGCGGCCGCGATTGCAAGAATTGATCTCCCTCATCGATG
TCATAAATCAGTAAATATAAACATTAAATACATTACACGTAGCCACCCGCTGTATAGCATAAAACTAACT
TAAAATTATTCATATGCGTTTCCCGGGGCCGAAGCGTTATTGCCGATATTCGGTAGCCGATTCCGCTGGC
TTTTTTTTTTTGAACGAGGCAAAAAAGTTTCGTGACTGAACTTCTTCGTCACTGGTTTTGTTGATAATTT
TTATCGTTTTTTACTTCGAGATTGAAAACAGTGTTCTGAATTTTAGCAACGATATCGCACCGCACGTTTA
GCCTGATCAAACCTTATATATACCTCTACCTTAAAATATATATATATATAGTATTCGAATTCCGAATTGT
GTGTCTCCGCGGTTAGTGATTGTTATACACAAACAGAATACAGGAAAGTAAATCAATACAATAATAAATT
CTAGCAAAATGACCTATTTCCCAGAAGAAGTCGTTGAACACATCTTCTCTTTCTTGCCAGCTCAAAGAGA
TAGAAATACTGTTTCCTTGGTTTGTAAGGTTTGGTATGAAATCGAAAGATTGAGTAGACGTGGTGTTTTC
GTCGGTAATTGTTACGCTGTTAGAGCTGGTAGAGTTGCTGCTAGATTCCCAAATGTTAGAGCCTTGACTG
TCAAAGGTAAACCACATTTTGCTGACTTTAACTTGGTCCCACCAGATTGGGGTGGTTATGCTGGTCCATG
GATTGAAGCTGCCGCTAGAGGTTGTCACGGTTTGGAAGAATTGCGTATGAAAAGAATGGTCGTTTCTGAC
GAATCTTTGGAATTATTGGCCCGTTCTTTTCCAAGATTCAGAGCTTTGGTTTTGATCTCTTGTGAAGGTT
TCAGTACTGACGGTTTGGCTGCCGTTGCTTCCCATTGTAAATTATTGAGAGAATTGGACTTGCAAGAAAA
TGAAGTCGAAGATAGAGGTCCAAGATGGTTATCTTGTTTTCCAGACTCTTGTACTTCTTTGGTCTCTTTG
AACTTCGCTTGTATTAAGGGTGAAGTCAACGCTGGTTCTTTAGAAAGATTGGTCTCCCGTTCTCCAAACT
TACGTTCTTTGAGATTGAATCGTTCTGTTTCCGTTGATACCTTGGCTAAAATCTTATTGAGAACCCCAAA
CTTGGAAGACTTAGGTACTGGTAACTTGACCGACGATTTCCAAACTGAATCCTACTTTAAATTAACTTCT
GCTTTAGAAAAGTGTAAGATGTTGAGATCCTTATCTGGTTTTTGGGACGCCTCTCCAGTCTGTTTATCTT
TTATCTATCCATTGTGTGCTCAATTAACTGGTTTAAACTTATCTTACGCTCCAACCTTGGATGCTAGTGA
CTTAACCAAGATGATTAGTAGATGTGTTAAGTTACAAAGATTATGGGTTTTAGATTGTATTTCCGATAAG
GGTTTACAAGTCGTTGCTAGTAGCTGTAAGGATTTGCAAGAATTAAGAGTCTTTCCAAGTGATTTTTACG
TTGCTGGTTACAGCGCTGTTACTGAAGAAGGTTTGGTCGCTGTTTCTTTGGGTTGTCCAAAGTTGAACAG
CTTATTGTACTTTTGTCATCAAATGACTAATGCTGCCTTAGTCACTGTTGCTAAGAACTGTCCAAACTTC
ACCCGTTTCAGATTGTGTATTTTGGAACCAGGTAAACCAGACGTTGTCACCTCCCAACCATTGGATGAAG
GTTTCGGTGCTATCGTTAGAGAATGTAAGGGTTTGCAAAGATTATCTATCTCTGGTTTGTTAACTGACAA
AGTTTTCATGTACATCGGTAAATATGCCAAACAATTAGAAATGTTGAGCATTGCTTTCGCTGGTGACTCT
GACAAGGGTATGATGCACGTTATGAATGGTTGTAAGAATTTGAGAAAGTTGGAAATTAGAGATTCTCCAT
TCGGTGACGCTGCCTTATTGGGTAATTTTGCTAGATACGAAACTATGAGAAGTTTGTGGATGAGTTCCTG
TAACGTTACCTTGAAAGGTTGTCAAGTCTTAGCCAGCAAGATGCCAATGTTGAACGTCGAAGTCATCAAC
GAAAGAGACGGTAGTAACGAAATGGAAGAAAATCACGGTGACTTACCAAAGGTAGAAAAGTTGTACGTAT
ACAGAACTACTGCTGGTGCTAGAGATGATGCTCCAAATTTCGTAAAGATTTTGTAAAGGACTATTTGCAA
AGGGAAGGGATGCTAAGGTAGAGGGTGAACGTTACAGAAAAGCAGGCTGGGAAGCATATTTGAGAAGATG
CGGCCAGCAAAACTAAAAAACTGTATTATAAGTAAATGCATGTATACTAAACTCACAAATTAGAGCTTCA
ATTTAATTATATCAGTTATTACCCGGGAATCTCGGTCGTAATGATTTAAATGCATGCAAGCTTGGCGTAA
TCATGGTCATAGCTGTTTCCTGTGTGAAATTGTTATCCGCTCACAATTCCACACAACATACGAGCCGGAA
GCATAAAGTGTAAAGCCTGGGGTGCCTAATGAGTGAGCTAACTCACATTAATTGCGTTGCGCTCACTGCC
CGCTTTCCAGTCGGGAAACCTGTCGTGCCAGCTGCATTAATGAATCGGCCAACGCGCGGGGAGAGGCGGT
TTGCGTATTGGGCGCTCTTCCGCTTCCTCGCTCACTGACTCGCTGCGCTCGGTCGTTCGGCTGCGGCGAG
CGGTATCAGCTCACTCAAAGGCGGTAATACGGTTATCCACAGAATCAGGGGATAACGCAGGAAAGAACAT
GTGAGCAAAAGGCCAGCAAAAGGCCAGGAACCGTAAAAAGGCCGCGTTGCTGGCGTTTTTCCATAGGCTC
CGCCCCCCTGACGAGCATCACAAAAATCGACGCTCAAGTCAGAGGTGGCGAAACCCGACAGGACTATAAA
GATACCAGGCGTTTCCCCCTGGAAGCTCCCTCGTGCGCTCTCCTGTTCCGACCCTGCCGCTTACCGGATA
CCTGTCCGCCTTTCTCCCTTCGGGAAGCGTGGCGCTTTCTCATAGCTCACGCTGTAGGTATCTCAGTTCG
GTGTAGGTCGTTCGCTCCAAGCTGGGCTGTGTGCACGAACCCCCCGTTCAGCCCGACCGCTGCGCCTTAT
CCGGTAACTATCGTCTTGAGTCCAACCCGGTAAGACACGACTTATCGCCACTGGCAGCAGCCACTGGTAA
CAGGATTAGCAGAGCGAGGTATGTAGGCGGTGCTACAGAGTTCTTGAAGTGGTGGCCTAACTACGGCTAC
ACTAGAAGAACAGTATTTGGTATCTGCGCTCTGCTGAAGCCAGTTACCTTCGGAAAAAGAGTTGGTAGCT
CTTGATCCGGCAAACAAACCACCGCTGGTAGCGGTGGTTTTTTTGTTTGCAAGCAGCAGATTACGCGCAG
AAAAAAAGGATCTCAAGAAGATCCTTTGATCTTTTCTACGGGGTCTGACGCTCAGTGGAACGAAAACTCA
CGTTAAGGGATTTTGGTCATGAGATTATCAAAAAGGATCTTCACCTAGATCCTTTTAAATTAAAAATGAA
GTTTTAAATCAATCTAAAGTATATATGAGTAAACTTGGTCTGACAGTTACCAATGCTTAATCAGTGAGGC
ACCTATCTCAGCGATCTGTCTATTTCGTTCATCCATAGTTGCCTGACTCCCCGTCGTGTAGATAACTACG
ATACGGGAGGGCTTACCATCTGGCCCCAGTGCTGCAATGATACCGCGAGACCCACGCTCACCGGCTCCAG
ATTTATCAGCAATAAACCAGCCAGCCGGAAGGGCCGAGCGCAGAAGTGGTCCTGCAACTTTATCCGCCTC
CATCCAGTCTATTAATTGTTGCCGGGAAGCTAGAGTAAGTAGTTCGCCAGTTAATAGTTTGCGCAACGTT
GTTGCCATTGCTACAGGCATCGTGGTGTCACGCTCGTCGTTTGGTATGGCTTCATTCAGCTCCGGTTCCC
AACGATCAAGGCGAGTTACATGATCCCCCATGTTGTGCAAAAAAGCGGTTAGCTCCTTCGGTCCTCCGAT
CGTTGTCAGAAGTAAGTTGGCCGCAGTGTTATCACTCATGGTTATGGCAGCACTGCATAATTCTCTTACT
GTCATGCCATCCGTAAGATGCTTTTCTGTGACTGGTGAGTACTCAACCAAGTCATTCTGAGAATAGTGTA
TGCGGCGACCGAGTTGCTCTTGCCCGGCGTCAATACGGGATAATACCGCGCCACATAGCAGAACTTTAAA
AGTGCTCATCATTGGAAAACGTTCTTCGGGGCGAAAACTCTCAAGGATCTTACCGCTGTTGAGATCCAGT
TCGATGTAACCCACTCGTGCACCCAACTGATCTTCAGCATCTTTTACTTTCACCAGCGTTTCTGGGTGAG
CAAAAACAGGAAGGCAAAATGCCGCAAAAAAGGGAATAAGGGCGACACGGAAATGTTGAATACTCATACT
CTTCCTTTTTCAATATTATTGAAGCATTTATCAGGGTTATTGTCTCATGAGCGGATACATATTTGAATGT
ATTTAGAAAAATAAACAAATAGGGGTTCCGCGCACATTTCCCCGAAAAGTGCCACCTGACGTCTAAGAAA
CCATTATTATCATGACATTAACCTATAAAAATAGGCGTATCACGAGGCCCTTTCGTCTCGCGCGTTTCGG
TGATGACGGTGAAAACCTCTGACACATGCAGCTCCCGGAGACGGTCACAGCTTGTCTGTAAGCGGATGCC
GGGAGCAGACAAGCCCGTCAGGGCGCGTCAGCGGGTGTTGGCGGGTGTCGGGGCTGGCTTAACTATGCGG
CATCAGAGCAGATTGTACTGAGAGTGCACCATATGCGGTGTGAAATACCGCACAGATGCGTAAGGAGAAA
ATACCGCATCAGGCGCCATTCGCCATTCAGGCTGCGCAACTGTTGGGAAGGGCGATCGGTGCGGGCCTCT
TCGCTATTACGCCAGCTGGCGAAAGGGGGATGTGCTGCAAGGCGATTAAGTTGGGTAACGCCAGGGTTTT
CCCAGTCACGACGTTGTAAAACGACGGCCAGTGAATTCATTTAAATTTTTTTGATTCGGTAATCTCCGAA
CAGAAGGAAGAACGAAGGAAGGAGCACAGACTTAGATTGGTATATATACGCATATGTAGTGTTGAAGAAA
CATGAAATTGCCCAGTATTCTTAACCCAACTGCACAGAACAAAAACCTGCAGGAAACGAAGATAAAACAT
GTCCACAAAATCATATACCAGTAGAGCTGAGACTCATGCAAGTCCGGTTGCATCGAAACTTTTACGTTTA
ATGGATGAAAAGAAGACCAATTTGTGTGCTTCTCTTGACGTTCGTTCGACTGATGAGCTATTGAAACTTG
TTGAAACGTTGGGTCCATACATTTGCCTTTTGAAAACACACGTTGATATCTTGGATGATTTCAGTTATGA
GGGTACTGTCGTTCCATTGAAAGCATTGGCAGAGAAATACAAGTTCTTGATATTTGAGGACAGAAAATTC
GCCGATATCGGTAACACAGTCAAATTACAATATACATCGGGCGTTTACCGTATCGCAGAATGGTCTGATA
TCACCAACGCCCACGGGGTTACTGGTGCTGGTATTGTTGCTGGCTTGAAACAAGGTGCGCAAGAGGTCAC
CAAAGAACCAAGGGGATTATTGATGCTTGCTGAATTGTCTTCCAAGGGTTCTCTAGCACACGGTGAATAT
ACTAAGGGTACCGTTGATATTGCAAAGAGTGATAAAGATTTCGTTATTGGGTTCATTGCTCAGAACGATA
TGGGAGGAAGAGAAGAAGGGTTTGATTGGCTAATCATGACCCCAGGTGTAGGTTTAGACGACAAAGGCGA
TGCATTGGGTCAGCAGTACAGAACCGTCGACGAAGTTGTAAGTGGTGGATCAGATATCATCATTGTTGGC
AGAGGACTTTTCGCCAAGGGTAGAGATCCTAAGGTTGAAGGTGAAAGATACAGAAATGCTGGATGGGAAG
CGTACCAAAAGAGAATCAGCGCTCCCCATTAATTATACAGGAAACTTAATAGAACAAATCACATATTTAA
TCTAATAGCCACCTGCATTGGCACGGTGCAACACTACTTCAACTTCATCTTACAAAAAGATCACGTGATC
TGTTGTATTGGGATCTCTAGACCTAATAACTTCGTATAGCATACATTATACGAAGTTATATTAAGGGTTG
CTCGACCAGAAAGCGACCACCCAACTTTGGCTGATAATAGCGTATAAACAATGCATACTTTGTACGTTCA
AAATACAATGCAGTAGATATATTTATGCATATTACATATAATACATATCACATAGGAAGCAACAGGCGCG
TTGGACTTTTAATTTTCGAGGACCGCGAATCCTTACATCACACCCAATCCCCCACAAGTGATCCC
